Addgene plasmid #138042: MYMH 56
Purpose: Encodes Ribosome Binding Site (RBS) variant using GFP as a reporter gene
Depositing lab: Meng How Tan. Depositing organization: Nanyang Technological University. Publication: An Expanded Synthetic Biology Toolkit for Gene Expression Control in Acetobacteraceae. Teh MY, Ooi KH, Danny Teo SX, Bin Mansoor ME, Shaun Lim WZ, Tan MH. ACS Synth Biol. 2019 Apr 19;8(4):708-723. doi: 10.1021/acssynbio.8b00168. Epub 2019 Mar 22. PubMed 30865830.
Backbone
  Vector backbone: pSEVA-331Bb
  Vector type: Bacterial Expression
Growth in bacteria
  Bacterial resistance: Chloramphenicol, 25 μg/mL
  Growth temperature: 37°C
  Growth strain: DH5alpha
  Copy number: High Copy
Gene/Insert
  Gene/Insert name: pSEVA-331Bb-9GA-GFP
  Species: Synthetic
  Mutation: AAA GAG GAA AAA
  Cloning method: Restriction Enzyme; 5′ cloning site Unknown (unknown if destroyed)
Terms and licenses: Academic/Nonprofit Terms; Industry Terms: Not Available to Industry
Depositor comments: High expression
How to cite: MYMH 56 was a gift from Meng How Tan (Addgene plasmid # 138042 ; http://n2t.net/addgene:138042 ; RRID:Addgene_138042)
