[The description below was written by a language model from this plasmid's Addgene catalogue record and pLannotate feature annotations shown in this document.]
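Description:
MYMH 56 is a 3.8 kb bacterial expression plasmid built on pSEVA-331Bb, a BioBrick-compatible version of the SEVA modular vector format. It belongs to a synthetic biology toolkit for controlling gene expression in Acetobacteraceae. It replicates through the broad-host-range pBBR1 oriV together with its cognate Rep protein, which allows maintenance in E. coli and in a wide range of other Gram-negative bacteria. An incP oriT permits conjugative transfer from a suitable donor strain. Selection is by chloramphenicol, using the cat gene under its own promoter. The lambda t0 and rrnB T1 terminators flank the backbone modules and insulate them from the cargo region.

The cargo sits between a BioBrick prefix and suffix and is a reporter cassette for measuring ribosome binding site strength. Two lac operator sites are annotated just upstream of the reporter, implying a lac-regulated promoter region, although the feature table does not annotate a promoter and the record does not name one. A short gap follows, where the RBS variant would lie. The insert name designates it 9GA, and the catalogue lists it as a mutated Shine-Dalgarno-type sequence. Next comes a roughly 0.7 kb fluorescent protein coding sequence, closed by rrnB T1 and T7Te terminators. The catalogue describes the reporter as GFP, whereas the automated annotation matched this open reading frame to hfriFP. This discrepancy probably reflects the annotation tool's database matching, and the record does not resolve it.

The depositor notes that this variant gives high expression. The plasmid therefore serves as a characterised strong-RBS reference within a set of variants for tuning translation levels, with fluorescence as the readout.
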