Features (pLannotate 1.2.2; 14 found; start..end, strand, type, name):
      4..98      +  terminator     lambda t0 terminator: transcription terminator from phage lambda
    146..248     +  promoter       cat promoter: promoter of the E. coli cat gene encoding chloramphenicol acetyltransferase
    249..905     +  CDS            cat: CAT_ECOLX - Experimental evidence at protein level: Swiss-Prot protein existence level 1. This enzyme is an effector of chloramphenicol resistance in bacteria. From Escherichia coli. This protein is used as a marker in many commonly used cloning vectors, such as pACYC184.
   1057..1165    +  oriT           oriT: incP origin of transfer
   1176..1838    -  CDS            pBBR1 Rep: replication protein for the broad-host-range plasmid pBBR1 from Bordetella bronchiseptica
   1839..2610    -  rep_origin     pBBR1 oriV: replication origin of the broad-host-range plasmid pBBR1 from Bordetella bronchiseptica; requires the pBBR1 Rep protein for replication
   2725..2811    -  terminator     rrnB T1 terminator: Escherichia coli rrnB; transcription terminator T1 from the E. coli rrnB gene
   2850..2871    +  misc_feature   BioBrick prefix: BioBrick prefix for parts that do not start with "ATG"
   2874..2890    +  protein_bind   lac operator: The lac repressor binds to the lac operator to inhibit transcription in E. coli. This inhibition can be relieved by adding lactose or isopropyl-β-D-thiogalactopyranoside (IPTG). lac repressor encoded by lacI
   2897..2913    +  protein_bind   lac operator: The lac repressor binds to the lac operator to inhibit transcription in E. coli. This inhibition can be relieved by adding lactose or isopropyl-β-D-thiogalactopyranoside (IPTG). lac repressor encoded by lacI
   2953..3666    +  CDS            hfriFP: hfriFP is a fluorescent protein published in 2013, derived from Herbaspirillum frisingense.
   3689..3760    +  terminator     rrnB T1 terminator: transcription terminator T1 from the E. coli rrnB gene
   3776..3803    +  terminator     T7Te terminator: phage T7 early transcription terminator
   3810..3830    +  misc_feature   BioBrick suffix: universal suffix for all parts
>Addgene plasmid #138042 | MYMH 56 | addgene full sequence | sequence record 274868 | Addgene NGS Result
TTGGACTCCTGTTGATAGATCCAGTAATGACCTCAGAACTCCATCTGGATTTGTTCAGAACGCTCGGTTG
CCGCCGGGCGTTTTTTATTGGTGAGAATCCAGGGGTCCCCAATAATTACGATTTAAATTGGCGAAAATGA
GACGTTGATCGGCACGTAAGAGGTTCCAACTTTCACCATAATGAAATAAGATCACTACCGGGCGTATTTT
TTGAGTTATCGAGATTTTCAGGAGCTAAGGAAGCTAAAATGGAGAAAAAAATCACTGGATATACCACCGT
TGATATATCCCAATGGCATCGTAAAGAACATTTTGAGGCATTTCAGTCAGTTGCTCAATGTACCTATAAC
CAGACCGTTCAGCTGGATATTACGGCCTTTTTAAAGACCGTAAAGAAAAATAAGCACAAGTTTTATCCGG
CCTTTATTCACATTCTTGCCCGCCTGATGAATGCTCATCCGGAATTTCGTATGGCAATGAAAGACGGTGA
GCTGGTGATATGGGATAGTGTTCACCCTTGTTACACCGTTTTCCATGAGCAAACTGAAACGTTTTCATCG
CTCTGGAGTGAATACCACGACGATTTCCGGCAGTTTCTACACATATATTCGCAAGATGTGGCGTGTTACG
GTGAAAACCTGGCCTATTTCCCTAAAGGGTTTATTGAGAATATGTTTTTCGTCTCAGCCAATCCCTGGGT
GAGTTTCACCAGTTTTGATTTAAACGTGGCCAATATGGACAACTTCTTCGCCCCCGTTTTCACCATGGGC
AAATATTATACGCAAGGCGACAAGGTGCTGATGCCGCTGGCGATTCAGGTTCATCATGCCGTTTGTGATG
GCTTCCATGTCGGCAGAATGCTTAATGAATTACAACAGTACTGCGATGAGTGGCAGGGCGGGGCGTAATT
TGACTTTTGTCCTTTTCCGCTGCATAACCCTGCTTCGGGGTCATTATAGCGATTTTTTCGGTATATCCAT
CCTTTTTCGCACGATATACAGGATTTTGCCAAAGGGTTCGTGTAGACTTTCCTTGGTGTATCCAACGGCG
TCAGCCGGGCAGGATAGGTGAAGTAGGCCCACCCGCGAGCGGGTGTTCCTTCTTCACTGTCCCTTATTCG
CACCTGGCGGTGCTCAACGGGAATCCTGCTCTGCGAGGCTGGCCGTAGGCCGGCCCTACCGGCGCGGCAG
CGTTACCCGTGTCGGCGGCTCCAACGGCTCGCCATCGTCCAGAAAACACGGCTCATCGGGCATCGGCAGG
CGCTGCTGCCCGCGCCGTTCCCATTCCTCCGTTTCGGTCAAGGCTGGCAGGTCTGGTTCCATGCCCGGAA
TGCCGGGCTGGCTGGGCGGCTCCTCGCCGGGGCCGGTCGGTAGTTGCTGCTCGCCCGGATACAGGGTCGG
GATGCGGCGCAGGTCGCCATGCCCCAACAGCGATTCGTCCTGGTCGTCGTGATCAACCACCACGGCGGCA
CTGAACACCGACAGGCGCAACTGGTCGCGGGGCTGGCCCCACGCCACGCGGTCATTGACCACGTAGGCCG
ACACGGTGCCGGGGCCGTTGAGCTTCACGACGGAGATCCAGCGCTCGGCCACCAAGTCCTTGACTGCGTA
TTGGACCGTCCGCAAAGAACGTCCGATGAGCTTGGAAAGTGTCTTCTGGCTGACCACCACGGCGTTCTGG
TGGCCCATCTGCGCCACGAGGTGATGCAGCAGCATTGCCGCCGTGGGTTTCCTCGCAATAAGCCCGGCCC
ACGCCTCATGCGCTTTGCGTTCCGTTTGCACCCAGTGACCGGGCTTGTTCTTGGCTTGAATGCCGATTTC
TCTGGACTGCGTGGCCATGCTTATCTCCATGCGGTAGGGGTGCCGCACGGTTGCGGCACCATGCGCAATC
AGCTGCAACTTTTCGGCAGCGCGACAACAATTATGCGTTGCGTAAAAGTGGCAGTCAATTACAGATTTTC
TTTAACCTACGCAATGAGCTATTGCGGGGGGTGCCGCAATGAGCTGTTGCGTACCCCCCTTTTTTAAGTT
GTTGATTTTTAAGTCTTTCGCATTTCGCCCTATATCTAGTTCTTTGGTGCCCAAAGAAGGGCACCCCTGC
GGGGTTCCCCCACGCCTTCGGCGCGGCTCCCCCTCCGGCAAAAAGTGGCCCCTCCGGGGCTTGTTGATCG
ACTGCGCGGCCTTCGGCCTTGCCCAAGGTGGCGCTGCCCCCTTGGAACCCCCGCACTCGCCGCCGTGAGG
CTCGGGGGGCAGGCGGGCGGGCTTCGCCCTTCGACTGCCCCCACTCGCATAGGCTTGGGTCGTTCCAGGC
GCGTCAAGGCCAAGCCGCTGCGCGGTCGCTGCGCGAGCCTTGACCCGCCTTCCACTTGGTGTCCAACCGG
CAAGCGAAGCGCGCAGGCCGCAGGCCGGAGGCTTTTCCCCAGAGAAAATTAAAAAAATTGATGGGGCAAG
GCCGCAGGCCGCGCAGTTGGAGCCGGTGGGTATGTGGTCGAAGGCTGGGTAGCCGGTGGGCAATCCCTGT
GGTCAAGCTCGTGGGCAGGCGCAGCCTGTCCATCAGCTTGTCCAGCAGGGTTGTCCACGGGCCGAGCGAA
GCGAGCCAGCCGGTGGCCGCTCGCGGCCATCGTCCACATATCCACGGGCTGGCAAGGGAGCGCAGCGACC
GCGCAGGGCGAAGCCCGGAGAGCAAGCCCGTAGGGGGGGCGCGCCCAGCTGTCTAGGGCGGCGGATTTGT
CCTACTCAGGAGAGCGTTCACCGACAAACAACAGATAAAACGAAAGGCCCAGTCTTTCGACTGAGCCTTT
CGTTTTATTTGATGCCTTTAATTAAAGCGGATAACAATTTCACACAGGAGAATTCGCGGCCGCTTCTAGA
GAATTGTGAGCGGATAACAATTGACATTGTGAGCGGATAACAAGATACTGAGCACATACTAGAGAAAGAG
GAAAAATACTAGATGCGTAAAGGAGAAGAACTTTTCACTGGAGTTGTCCCAATTCTTGTTGAATTAGATG
GTGATGTTAATGGGCACAAATTTTCTGTCAGTGGAGAGGGTGAAGGTGATGCAACATACGGAAAACTTAC
CCTTAAATTTATTTGCACTACTGGAAAACTACCTGTTCCATGGCCAACACTTGTCACTACTTTCGGTTAT
GGTGTTCAATGCTTTGCGAGATACCCAGATCATATGAAACAGCATGACTTTTTCAAGAGTGCCATGCCCG
AAGGTTATGTACAGGAAAGAACTATATTTTTCAAAGATGACGGGAACTACAAGACACGTGCTGAAGTCAA
GTTTGAAGGTGATACCCTTGTTAATAGAATCGAGTTAAAAGGTATTGATTTTAAAGAAGATGGAAACATT
CTTGGACACAAATTGGAATACAACTATAACTCACACAATGTATACATCATGGCAGACAAACAAAAGAATG
GAATCAAAGTTAACTTCAAAATTAGACACAACATTGAAGATGGAAGCGTTCAACTAGCAGACCATTATCA
ACAAAATACTCCAATTGGCGATGGCCCTGTCCTTTTACCAGACAACCATTACCTGTCCACACAATCTGCC
CTTTCGAAAGATCCCAACGAAAAGAGAGACCACATGGTCCTTCTTGAGTTTGTAACAGCTGCTGGGATTA
CACATGGCATGGATGAACTATACAAATAATAATACTAGAGCCAGGCATCAAATAAAACGAAAGGCTCAGT
CGAAAGACTGGGCCTTTCGTTTTATCTGTTGTTTGTCGGTGAACGCTCTCTACTAGAGTCACACTGGCTC
ACCTTCGGGTGGGCCTTTCTGCGTTTATATACTAGTAGCGGCCGCTGCAGC
